>Addgene plasmid #18203 | T4 Lysozyme I3C I9C C54T L164C | addgene partial sequence | sequence record 23990 | 3primeUP
ANGAAAAAGCCCGCTCATTAGGCGGGCTCAGATCTGCTCATGTTTGACAGCTTATCATCGATAAGCTTCG
GCAATAAATTCTTGATATGTTTTCATATGTTTCCTTTAAATATTTTAATTAGTAATTGTCTATTCAAGTA
ATTGTGAATATACTATCACAATTCCAAGAGAAAGTAAACAGCTTTAACAATTTTTATACGCGTCCCAAGT
GCCAGTTCTAAACGTTGTAATGACTCGTTTTGCGCGATTAGGTGTTTGATTATACCATCTACTTTTAGCT
AAGTTAACTGCTGCTTCATCCCAGCGTTTTTGTTGAAGCATACGTAAAGAGTTAGTAAATCCTGCCACAC
CGGTTTCTCCCATTTGGAAAACCATATTAATCAATGCACAGCGACGAACCGCATCAAGAGAATCATAAAC
CGGTTTTAATTTAGCATTTCTCAGAATTCCGCGAACAGCAGCATCAACATCCTGATTAAAGAGTTTTTCA
GCCTCATCTTTTGTAATTACACCATTAGTATTACGCCCAATAGCTTTATCTAATTCAGATTTAGCAGCAT
TAAGTGATGGACTTTTTGTAAGCAAATGACCGATGCCAATAGTGTAATAGCCTTCTGTGTCTTTATAGAT
TTTAAGTCTAAGACCTTCATCACAACGTAACATTTCAAAACAATTCATAATACCTCCTAAGCATCGATGG
ATCCTGTTTCCTGTGTGAAATTGTTATCCGCTCACATTCCACACATTATACGAGCCGATGATAATGNCAC
AGGGGATGGGAGAGCCACNNANGGANCCGNACAGGGCAAGCTGTTCNGGNGAATGTACCGNCCATCCCCA
TAANAGCG
