[The description below was written by a language model from this plasmid's Addgene catalogue record.]
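Description:
T4 Lysozyme I3C I9C C54T L164C is a bacterial expression plasmid built on the pHS1403 backbone (about 5 kb without insert) that carries a mutant form of the bacteriophage T4 lysozyme gene (gene e). It is a high-copy plasmid maintained in E. coli under ampicillin selection. The record does not name the origin of replication or the promoter driving expression, and no feature table is provided, so the regulatory elements of the backbone cannot be described from the information given.

The insert is roughly 600 bp and was cloned as a BamHI–HindIII fragment, with both sites preserved. According to the depositor, the BamHI site lies 27 bp upstream of the start codon and the HindIII site 115 bp downstream of the stop codon, so the fragment includes short flanking untranslated regions and can be excised or transferred intact. The coding sequence carries four substitutions relative to the wild-type protein: isoleucines 3 and 9 and leucine 164 are each changed to cysteine, and the native cysteine at position 54 is changed to threonine. No tags or fusion partners are listed. The variant is also recorded under the alternative names DD39 or 4001C.

The record does not state a specific purpose. The pattern of mutations, introducing new cysteines while removing a native one, is consistent with the use of T4 lysozyme as a model protein for engineering disulfide bonds and studying their effects on folding, stability and structure, with the plasmid serving to produce the mutant protein in bacteria.
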