Addgene plasmid #18203: T4 Lysozyme I3C I9C C54T L164C
Depositing lab: Brian Matthews. Depositing organization: University of Oregon.
Backbone
  Vector backbone: pHS1403
  Backbone size w/o insert (bp): 5000
  Vector type: Bacterial Expression
Growth in bacteria
  Bacterial resistance: Ampicillin, 100 μg/mL
  Growth temperature: 37°C
  Growth strain: DH5alpha
  Copy number: High Copy
Gene/Insert
  Gene/Insert name: T4 Lysozyme (alt name: DD39 or 4001C)
  Species: Bacteriophage T4
  Insert size (bp): 600
  Mutation: I3C I9C C54T L164C
  GenBank ID: NP_049736
  Entrez Gene: e (a.k.a. T4p123)
  Cloning method: Restriction Enzyme; 5′ cloning site BamHI (not destroyed); 3′ cloning site HindIII (not destroyed)
  Sequencing primers: 5′ na; 3′ GGCGTATCACGAGGCCC
Terms and licenses: Academic/Nonprofit Terms; Industry Terms: Not Available to Industry
Depositor comments: The BamHI site is 27 bp from the ATG and the HindIII site is 115 bp from the stop.
How to cite: T4 Lysozyme I3C I9C C54T L164C was a gift from Brian Matthews (Addgene plasmid # 18203 ; http://n2t.net/addgene:18203 ; RRID:Addgene_18203)
